>Addgene plasmid #146230 | pAc5.1B-EGFP-DmSMG6-siRNAres-V5His6_E | depositor full sequence | sequence record 288675 | Full Sequence
CTTCAAGGAATTAATTCTATATTCTAAAAACACAAATGATACTTCTAAAAAAAATCATGAATGGCATCAA
CTCTGAATCAAATCTTTGCAGATGCACCTACTTCTCATTTCCACTGTCACATCATTTTTCCAGATCTCGC
TGCCTGTTATGTGGCCCACAAACCAAGACACGTTTTATGGCCATTAAAGCTGGCTGATCGTCGCCAAACA
CCAAATACATATCAATATGTACATTCGAGAAAGAAGCGATCAAAGAAGCGTCTTCGGGCGAGTAGGAGAA
TGCGGAGGAGAAGGAGAACGAGCTGATCTAGTATCTCTCCACAATCCAATGCCAACTGACCAACTGGCCA
TATTCGGAGCAATTTGAAGCCAATTTCCATCGCCTGGCGATCGCTCCATTCTTGGCTATATGTTTTTCAC
CGTTCCCGGGGCCATTTTCAAAGACTCGTCGGTAAGATAAGATTGTGTCACTCGCTGTCTCTCTTCATTT
GTCGAAGAATGCTGAGGAATTTCGCGATGACGTCGGCGAGTATTTTGAAGAATGAGAATAATTTGTATTT
ATACGAAAATCAGTTAGTGGAATTTTCTACAAAAACATGTTATCTATAGATAATTTTGTTGCAAAATATG
TTGACTATGACAAAGATTGTATGTATATACCTTTAATGTATTCTCATTTTCTTATGTATTTATAATGGCA
ATGATGATACTGATGATATTTTAAGATGATGCCAGACCACAGGCTGATTTCTGCGTCTTTTGCCGAACGC
AGTGCATGTGCGGTTGTTGTTTTTTGGAATAGTTTCAATTTTCGGACTGTCCGCTTTGATTTCAGTTTCT
TGGCTTATTCAAAAAGCAAAGTAAAGCCAAAAAAGCGAGATGGCAATACCAAATGCGGCAAAACGGTAGT
GGAAGGAAAGGGGTGCGGGGCAGCGGAAGGAAGGGTGGGGCGGGGCGTGGCGGGGTCTGTGGCTGGGCGC
GACGTCACCGACGTTGGAGCCACTCCTTTGACCATGTGTGCGTGTGTGTATTATTCGTGTCTCGCCACTC
GCCGGTTGTTTTTTTCTTTTTATCTCGCTCTCTCTAGCGCCATCTCGTACGCATGCTCAACGCACCGCAT
GTTGCCGTGTCCTTTATGCGTCATTTTGGCTCGAAATAGGCAATTATTTAAACAAAGATTAGTCAACGAA
AACGCTAAAATAAATAAGTCTACAATATGGTTACTTATTGCCATGTGTGTGCAGCCAACGATAGCAACAA
AAGCAACAACACAGTGGCTTTCCCTCTTTCACTTTTTGTTTGCAAGCGCGTGCGAGCAAGACGGCACGAC
CGGCAAACGCAATTACGCTGACAAAGAGCAGACGAAGTTTTGGCCGAAAAACATCAAGGCGCCTGATACG
AATGCATTTGCAATAACAATTGCGATATTTAATATTGTTTATGAAGCTGTTTGACTTCAAAACACACAAA
AAAAAAAATAAAACAAATTATTTGAAAGAGAATTAGGAATCGGACAGCTTATCGTTACGGGCTAACAGCA
CACCGAGACGAAATAGCTTACCTGACGTCACAGCCTCTGGAAGAACTGCCGCCAAGCAGAGAGAGAGAGA
AAAAGAGGGAGAGCAGCTTAGACCGCATGTGCTTGTGTGTGAGGCGTCTCTCTCTTCGTCTCCTGTTTGC
GCAAACGCATAGACTGCACTGAGAAAATCGATTACCTATTTTTTATGAATGAATATTTGCACTATTACTA
TTCAAAACTATTAAGATAGCAATCACATTCAATAGCCAAATACTATACCACCTGAGCGATGCAACGAAAT
GATCAATTTGAGCAAAAATGCTGCATATTTAGGACGGCATCATTATAGAAATGCTTCTTGCTGTGTACTT
TTCTCTCGTCTGGCAGCTGTTTCGCCGTTATTGTTAAAACCGGCTTAAGTTAGGTGTGTTTTCTACGACT
AGTGATGCCCCTACTAGAAGATGTGTGTTGCACAAATGTCCCTGAATAACCAATTTGAAGTGCAGATAGC
AGTAAACGTAAGCTAATATGAATATTATTTAACTGTAATGTTTTAATATCGCTGGACATTACTAATAAAC
CCACTATAAACACATGTACATATGTATGTTTTGGCATACAATGAGTAGTTGGGGAAAAAATGTGTAAAAG
CACCGTGACCATCACAGCATAAAGATAACCAGCTGAAGTATCGAATATGAGTAACCCCCAAATTGAATCA
CATGCCGCAACTGATAGGACCCATGGAAGTACACTCTTCATGGCGATATACAAGACACACACAAGCACGA
ACACCCAGTTGCGGAGGAAATTCTCCGTAAATGAAAACCCAATCGGCGAACAATTCATACCCATATATGG
TAAAAGTTTTGAACGCGACTTGAGAGCGGAGAGCATTGCGGCTGATAAGGTTTTAGCGCTAAGCGGGCTT
TATAAAACGGGCTGCGGGACCAGTTTTCATATCACTACCGTTTGAGTTCTTGTGCTGTGTGGATACTCCT
CCCGACACAAAGCCGCTCCATCAGCCAGCAGTCGTCTAATCCAGAGACCCCGGATCGGGGTACCAACATG
GTGAGCAAGGGCGAGGAGCTGTTCACCGGGGTGGTGCCCATCCTGGTCGAGCTGGACGGCGACGTAAACG
GCCACAAGTTCAGCGTGTCCGGCGAGGGCGAGGGCGATGCCACCTACGGCAAGCTGACCCTGAAGTTCAT
CTGCACCACCGGCAAGCTGCCCGTGCCCTGGCCCACCCTCGTGACCACCCTGACCTACGGCGTGCAGTGC
TTCAGCCGCTACCCCGACCACATGAAGCAGCACGACTTCTTCAAGTCCGCCATGCCCGAAGGCTACGTCC
AGGAGCGCACCATCTTCTTCAAGGACGACGGCAACTACAAGACCCGCGCCGAGGTGAAGTTCGAGGGCGA
CACCCTGGTGAACCGCATCGAGCTGAAGGGCATCGACTTCAAGGAGGACGGCAACATCCTGGGGCACAAG
CTGGAGTACAACTACAACAGCCACAACGTCTATATCATGGCCGACAAGCAGAAGAACGGCATCAAGGTGA
ACTTCAAGATCCGCCACAACATCGAGGACGGCAGCGTGCAGCTCGCCGACCACTACCAGCAGAACACCCC
CATCGGCGACGGCCCCGTGCTGCTGCCCGACAACCACTACCTGAGCACCCAGTCCGCCCTGAGCAAAGAC
CCCAACGAGAAGCGCGATCACATGGTCCTGCTGGAGTTCGTGACCGCCGCCGGGATCACTCTCGGCATGG
ACGAGCTGTACAAGCCAAGCTTGAATTCTATGAGTCGAAAGGGAACACGAGAACAAAATGATATATCGCT
GATAATTGGGACGCTGCCGAAACGCCTGCAGAACAAAATCGCGGCCAGCTGCAGCCACGCAGCAGCAGCG
GCAACAACAACAAAGGCGTTGGAGACGGAAAACGCTGAGAATGCGGAGCCCGTGGCTACGACAGCAAATG
CTTCAAGGCCAGTCGAAATCCTGAGCAATGCTAGCACAGGAGGAGGCAAACCCGATGCCCAGTCAAAGCA
ACCCGTTTTGGATACCAGCGGGAAAATGGCGTGGGAGGGCGGGATTCCAGGCATCCTGCGCGTGACCACC
TCGGTGGCGGGCGATGTTAACAGGAACGGACAGGGTCAGGGCAAGAACAAGAGCGGTAACAGTGCTCGGC
GCAGGGGTCGCAAGGACAAGGAGCACGCTACGCAGTCGCCAGTGACGCGCACGCGCTTGACCACCGAGCA
TCCGGATTGGTTTGAGCCGCTGTTGGGTCTGCCCCATGCCAAGAATATAGTCCATCTGTACGATCAGCTC
ATGGTCCTCAATCAGAGGAATCTCATACTGATAAACTGGAAGAACTTCTGCTACATTCACGACCAGCTGC
AGGACGCTTTCAAGCAACTTCTTTTGGAGCAACTTAAGTTCGTGTGCGAGCACAAGGTTGATGTCTTCTT
TTGGAAACTACTCTTCTACAATGTGCGGAATTACTTGAAGCGCCAGCAAACGGACCAGGCGCACACACAT
ACGCTCCTTCTCATCGAGCAAGCTATCAAGTTTTACCGCATGCTCTACGACAAGCTGATGGCCAAGTGCG
TGGCATCGTCGCGCTGTGACAGCGCACTTAAAGTGGTGGCCCAGAGGCTGCTCATCTGTTTGGGCGATCT
GACGCGCTACCGGGTTAACCATGTCAAGGCCACAGATTACATGGAGGCGGCCAGGTACTATCAGAGGGCG
CAGGAACTGGTACCTGGCAACGGGGCACCTTTCAACCAGCTGGCGGTCATTTCCATTTATCACCACAAGC
GCTTCGATGCAGTTTATTACTATGTCCGCAGCTTGTTGACTTCGAACTCTATCCAATCTGCCAAGGAAAG
CCTGCTGGATTTGTTCGACGAGATTCGGCGTAAGTACGAGGAGACCGAGATGAAGCAATCTCCCATGCAC
TATGCAGCTGGATCGAAGAATCAAAAGTCGAAGCAGATGCGCAAGGAGGTATGGATCTATCCGGATGGGA
TCAGACGCCTACATCGCACCGATGACAAGGGCAACAAGGCGAAGGGCAACAAGGCCACTATGGCAGAGGT
CAATCGTTACGAGGAGATGCCGCCGGAGGAGATTCTTCCTCGCATTGTTTCCCTTTATCTGTACTTATTA
GGCAAACTCTACACCGGCACAGATGTGGACTCGTTATACCCGTTGCTAAGGAAACTGCAAATCCAAATAG
GCGTCGCTTTAAGGCACGAAAACCTGTTGTCACGCTCCAAACTGCTGAAAATAGTAGCACTCAACTTGTT
CGTCGTCGAGCACAACAAACCCAAAACGTCACGCCGCGAGATGCGTTATCACAGCTTCAATTTTGCCAAC
TCATTCTTTGGACTCATGATGAAGAAAACGAACCAGCTGCTGGCTGGTTTTGTAGAGGATTCTACAAATG
TCCAGTGTCTCCCAGAAGAAGACTTTGCGACTGTGAACACATACCTACAGTTCGTGAATGTTTATGTACG
TTGGTTGAGCATCAGTTTGGACGTGTGGGAACCCGTCAGATCGGAAGAACACTCTTTCATCGATTGCTGG
GCTGAGCTAACAATCCTTTTTGAGTACATTGAATGCTTAATGGGGAAGCACAAACTTGAGAAAAACGAAA
TACTGTTGGATGAGGATGTGGCCCTTAGAGGTTTCACTCCGTTGGGTCGTGAAACGCTGAGCATGGACTA
TCTCAAAAGAGGATCCGAACGTCTTCAGTTTTTCGAACGTGTTCGTAGGATTGGTCAGTTCCAGGAATAC
TACGTCCAGCATCAAGAGGCTCTCCAGCAGCCGTTGGAATCAAGCTTCACTGTCGAGCACCTAAACGCAG
CGATGAAGAACGCATTGGAAAACTATGATGCTGAAAGTTGTGGTCTTGCGGCGAACGTTTCAAAGATTCA
ATGTAAAGCCGTTGAGGAATTGTTGTGTCGTTCAACTGATTCCGATGTTTCCGAGCTGTGCAAGCTGAAG
AAAGAGCTTGAGGCCAAGGCTAGGGTTAAGCAGATATGCACCAGCAAGTTGGAGGACATTCTCAAGTTCG
TGGACACGAAAATATACATCGAGGTGCGACCGCGCTATCTTCTACCGGATACCAACTGCTTTATCGACTG
CCTTGAAGACTTTGAAAAACTGTCCACGGAGTTTAAACGCTACACACTTATTATACCACTGACAGTGGTT
AAGGAACTGGATGGCCTCTCCAAGGGCGTTAAGTTGGACTCGTACCGCAGTTCGAAGCAGACGCAGCGCA
TCCACCACTTTGACGAGGTGTCGTCGCGGGCCAAAAAGTCGTTAGAGTTCATCAAGTCGGCCAAAGGCAA
TGTGAAATGTGCTACCACAAAGGGCTCGTTTGTCAATGCATCGGTGTTTGCCCTAGTTGAGGAGGAATAT
TTGTCCAATGACGACAAGATTCTGGCAACGGCAATGGCTGTCTCGAAAACGGCAAAAACCGAACAATGCA
CAGCAGATGGCAAGTGTTTCATTCAAACGGAATTGGTGCTCATTACAACCGATCGTAATCTGCGTGTGAA
GGCTCTTTCTCGCAATTTGGCCGTCAGCGCGTTGGATGAGTTTCTGCAATGGGCCAAGGATTGCCGCGAA
TCAACCGGCGGCCGCTCGAGTCTAGAGGGCCCGCGGTTCGAAGGTAAGCCTATCCCTAACCCTCTCCTCG
GTCTCGATTCTACGCGTACCGGTCATCATCACCATCACCATTGAGTTTAAACCCGCTGATCAGCCTCGAC
TGTGCCTTCTAAGGCCTGAGCTCGCTGATCAGCCTCGATCGAGGATCCAGACATGATAAGATACATTGAT
GAGTTTGGACAAACCACAACTAGAATGCAGTGAAAAAAATGCTTTATTTGTGAAATTTGTGATGCTATTG
CTTTATTTGTAACCATTATAAGCTGCAATAAACAAGTTAACAACAACAATTGCATTCATTTTATGTTTCA
GGTTCAGGGGGAGGTGTGGGAGGTTTTTTAAAGCAAGTAAAACCTCTACAAATGTGGTATGGCTGATTAT
GATCAGTCGACCGATGCCCTTGAGAGCCTTCAACCCAGTCAGCTCCTTCCGGTGGGCGCGGGGCATGACT
ATCGTCGCCGCACTTATGACTGTCTTCTTTATCATGCAACTCGTAGGACAGGTGCCGGCAGCGCTCTGGG
TCATTTTCGGCGAGGACCGCTTTCGCTGGAGCGCGACGATGATCGGCCTGTCGCTTGCGGTATTCGGAAT
CTTGCACGCCCTCGCTCAAGCCTTCGTCACTGGTCCCGCCACCAAACGTTTCGGCGAGAAGCAGGCCATT
ATCGCCGGCATGGCGGCCGACGCGCTGGGCTACGTCTTGCTGGCGTTCGCGACGCGAGGCTGGATGGCCT
TCCCCATTATGATTCTTCTCGCTTCCGGCGGCATCGGGATGCCCGCGTTGCAGGCCATGCTGTCCAGGCA
GGTAGATGACGACCATCAGGGACAGCTTCAAGGATCGCTCGCGGCTCTTACCAGCCAGCAAAAGGCCAGG
AACCGTAAAAAGGCCGCGTTGCTGGCGTTTTTCCATAGGCTCCGCCCCCCTGACGAGCATCACAAAAATC
GACGCTCAAGTCAGAGGTGGCGAAACCCGACAGGACTATAAAGATACCAGGCGTTTCCCCCTGGAAGCTC
CCTCGTGCGCTCTCCTGTTCCGACCCTGCCGCTTACCGGATACCTGTCCGCCTTTCTCCCTTCGGGAAGC
GTGGCGCTTTCTCAATGCTCACGCTGTAGGTATCTCAGTTCGGTGTAGGTCGTTCGCTCCAAGCTGGGCT
GTGTGCACGAACCCCCCGTTCAGCCCGACCGCTGCGCCTTATCCGGTAACTATCGTCTTGAGTCCAACCC
GGTAAGACACGACTTATCGCCACTGGCAGCAGCCACTGGTAACAGGATTAGCAGAGCGAGGTATGTAGGC
GGTGCTACAGAGTTCTTGAAGTGGTGGCCTAACTACGGCTACACTAGAAGGACAGTATTTGGTATCTGCG
CTCTGCTGAAGCCAGTTACCTTCGGAAAAAGAGTTGGTAGCTCTTGATCCGGCAAACAAACCACCGCTGG
TAGCGGTGGTTTTTTTGTTTGCAAGCAGCAGATTACGCGCAGAAAAAAAGGATCTCAAGAAGATCCTTTG
ATCTTTTCTACGGGGTCTGACGCTCAGTGGAACGAAAACTCACGTTAAGGGATTTTGGTCATGAGATTAT
CAAAAAGGATCTTCACCTAGATCCTTTTAAATTAAAAATGAAGTTTTAAATCAATCTAAAGTATATATGA
GTAAACTTGGTCTGACAGTTACCAATGCTTAATCAGTGAGGCACCTATCTCAGCGATCTGTCTATTTCGT
TCATCCATAGTTGCCTGACTCCCCGTCGTGTAGATAACTACGATACGGGAGGGCTTACCATCTGGCCCCA
GTGCTGCAATGATACCGCGAGACCCACGCTCACCGGCTCCAGATTTATCAGCAATAAACCAGCCAGCCGG
AAGGGCCGAGCGCAGAAGTGGTCCTGCAACTTTATCCGCCTCCATCCAGTCTATTAATTGTTGCCGGGAA
GCTAGAGTAAGTAGTTCGCCAGTTAATAGTTTGCGCAACGTTGTTGCCATTGCTGCAGGCATCGTGGTGT
CACGCTCGTCGTTTGGTATGGCTTCATTCAGCTCCGGTTCCCAACGATCAAGGCGAGTTACATGATCCCC
CATGTTGTGCAAAAAAGCGGTTAGCTCCTTCGGTCCTCCGATCGTTGTCAGAAGTAAGTTGGCCGCAGTG
TTATCACTCATGGTTATGGCAGCACTGCATAATTCTCTTACTGTCATGCCATCCGTAAGATGCTTTTCTG
TGACTGGTGAGTACTCAACCAAGTCATTCTGAGAATAGTGTATGCGGCGACCGAGTTGCTCTTGCCCGGC
GTCAACACGGGATAATACCGCGCCACATAGCAGAACTTTAAAAGTGCTCATCATTGGAAAACGTTCTTCG
GGGCGAAAACTCTCAAGGATCTTACCGCTGTTGAGATCCAGTTCGATGTAACCCACTCGTGCACCCAACT
GATCTTCAGCATCTTTTACTTTCACCAGCGTTTCTGGGTGAGCAAAAACAGGAAGGCAAAATGCCGCAAA
AAAGGGAATAAGGGCGACACGGAAATGTTGAATACTCATACTCTTCCTTTTTCAATATTATTGAAGCATT
TATCAGGGTTATTGTCTCATGAGCGGATACATATTTGAATGTATTTAGAAAAATAAACAAATAGGGGTTC
CGCGCACATTTCCCCGAAAAGTGCCACCTGACGTCTAAGAAACCATTATTATCATGACATTAACCTATAA
AAATAGGCGTATCACGAGGCCCTTTCGT
Features (pLannotate 1.2.2; 9 found; start..end, strand, type, name):
     56..2568    +  promoter       Ac5 promoter: Drosophila melanogaster actin 5C promoter
   2588..3304    +  CDS            EGFP: EGFP is a basic (constitutively fluorescent) green fluorescent protein published in 1996, derived from Aequorea victoria. It is reported to be a rapidly-maturing weak dimer with moderate acid sensitivity.
   6203..6244    +  CDS            V5 tag: epitope tag from simian virus 5
   6344..6478    -  polyA_signal   SV40 poly(A) signal: SV40 polyadenylation signal
   6501..6585    -  CDS            large T antigen (fragment): large T antigen from SV40 (simian virus 40)
   6586..7056    +  CDS            TcR (fragment): tetracycline efflux protein; tet; confers resistance to tetracycline
   7100..7688    -  rep_origin     ori: high-copy-number ColE1/pMB1/pBR322/pUC origin of replication
   7859..8719    -  CDS            AmpR: β-lactamase; bla; confers resistance to ampicillin, carbenicillin, and related antibiotics
   8720..8824    -  promoter       AmpR promoter: bla
