[The description below was written by a language model from this plasmid's Addgene catalogue record and pLannotate feature annotations shown in this document.]
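Description:
pAc5.1B-EGFP-DmSMG6-siRNAres-V5His6_E is an insect expression plasmid of 8,918 nt that produces an EGFP-tagged form of Drosophila melanogaster SMG6 (Smg6, CG6369). The catalogue lists the backbone as unknown, although the name and the annotated parts point to a pAc5.1-type vector. In bacteria it is maintained through a ColE1/pUC-type origin and selected with ampicillin via the β-lactamase gene and its own promoter. The annotation describes this origin as high copy, whereas the catalogue entry records the plasmid as low copy. Short fragments of a tetracycline resistance gene and of SV40 large T antigen are also annotated. These appear to be non-functional backbone remnants. No marker for selection in insect cells is annotated.

Expression is driven by the constitutive Drosophila actin 5C (Ac5) promoter, followed directly by the EGFP coding sequence. The roughly 2.9 kb stretch between EGFP and the V5 epitope is not annotated in the feature table, but by position it presumably holds the SMG6 open reading frame, giving an N-terminal EGFP fusion. A V5 tag lies downstream, and the name implies an adjacent His6 tag, though the table does not annotate one. The record also does not show whether these C-terminal tags are read in frame with the insert. An SV40 polyadenylation signal follows the cassette.

The "siRNAres" label indicates a version of the coding sequence intended to resist RNAi targeting of the endogenous transcript, although the specific changes are not described. Such a construct is typically used in knockdown-and-rescue experiments in cultured fly cells. This fits the associated work identifying SMG6 as the endonuclease that cleaves mRNAs containing nonsense codons. The depositor sequence may be theoretical rather than fully verified.
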