Addgene plasmid #146230: pAc5.1B-EGFP-DmSMG6-siRNAres-V5His6_E
Purpose: Insect Expression of DmSMG6-siRNAres
Depositing lab: Elisa Izaurralde. Depositing organization: Max Planck Institute for Developmental Biology. Publication: SMG6 is the catalytic endonuclease that cleaves mRNAs containing nonsense codons in metazoan. Huntzinger E, Kashima I, Fauser M, Saulière J, Izaurralde E. RNA. 2008 Dec . 14(12):2609-17. 10.1261/rna.1386208 PubMed 18974281.
Backbone
  Vector backbone: Unknown
  Vector type: Insect Expression
Growth in bacteria
  Bacterial resistance: Ampicillin, 100 μg/mL
  Growth temperature: 37°C
  Growth strain: DH5alpha
  Copy number: Low Copy
Gene/Insert
  Gene/Insert name: DmSMG6-siRNAres
  Species: D. melanogaster (fly)
  Entrez Gene: Smg6 (a.k.a. CG6369, Dmel\CG6369, dSMG6, SMG6)
  Cloning method: Unknown
Terms and licenses: Academic/Nonprofit Terms; Industry Terms: Not Available to Industry
Depositor comments: Plasmids from this collection were made available to the research community and donated after the lab closed. Please note that the sequence provided by the depositing laboratory may be theoretical/predicted or based on Sanger sequencing results. There may be discrepancies between sequencing results obtained by Addgene and the depositor sequence. If an Addgene verified sequence is not available, please contact before placing your order to request that our lab fully sequence the plasmid.
How to cite: pAc5.1B-EGFP-DmSMG6-siRNAres-V5His6_E was a gift from Elisa Izaurralde (Addgene plasmid # 146230 ; http://n2t.net/addgene:146230 ; RRID:Addgene_146230)
